Addgene plasmid #154413: pDONR223 SARS-CoV2 TEV-NSP15
Purpose: Gateway-compatible Entry vector
Depositing lab: Fritz Roth. Depositing organization: Sinai Health System. Publication: A Comprehensive, Flexible Collection of SARS-CoV-2 Coding Regions. Kim DK, Knapp JJ, Kuang D, Chawla A, Cassonnet P, Lee H, Sheykhkarimli D, Samavarchi-Tehrani P, Abdouni H, Rayhan A, Li R, Pogoutse O, Coyaud E, van der Werf S, Demeret C, Gingras AC, Taipale M, Raught B, Jacob Y, Roth FP. G3 (Bethesda). 2020 Aug 6. pii: g3.120.401554. doi: 10.1534/g3.120.401554. PubMed 32763951.
Backbone
  Vector backbone: pDONR223
  Backbone manufacturer: Rual et al, Genome Res. 14:2128-2135, 2004.
  Backbone size w/o insert (bp): 5005
  Vector type: Gateway-compatible Entry vector, with insert of NSP15 CDS with a TEV sequence at the N-term.
Growth in bacteria
  Bacterial resistance: Spectinomycin, 50 μg/mL
  Growth temperature: 37°C
  Growth strain: DH5alpha
  Copy number: Unknown
Gene/Insert
  Gene/Insert name: NSP15
  Species: SARS-CoV-2 isolate Wuhan-Hu-1
  Insert size (bp): 1065
  Mutation: Many synonymous changes due to codon optimization
  Entrez Gene: ORF1ab (a.k.a. GU280_gp01)
  Cloning method: Gateway Cloning
  Sequencing primers: 5′ M13F; 3′ M13R
Resource information
  A portion of this plasmid was derived from a plasmid made by: PCR amplified
Terms and licenses: Academic/Nonprofit Terms; Industry Terms
How to cite: pDONR223 SARS-CoV2 TEV-NSP15 was a gift from Fritz Roth (Addgene plasmid # 154413 ; http://n2t.net/addgene:154413 ; RRID:Addgene_154413)
