[The description below was written by a language model from this plasmid's Addgene catalogue record and pLannotate feature annotations shown in this document.]
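Description:
pDONR223 SARS-CoV2 TEV-NSP15 is a Gateway-compatible entry clone built on the pDONR223 backbone, carrying the NSP15 coding region of SARS-CoV-2 (isolate Wuhan-Hu-1) with a TEV sequence at its N-terminus. It is a bacterial cloning plasmid rather than an expression vector. It is maintained in E. coli through a high-copy ColE1/pUC-type origin and selected with spectinomycin via the aadA (SmR) aminoglycoside adenylyltransferase gene. This gene sits downstream of a class 1 integron Pc promoter fragment and a short remnant of a gentamicin resistance gene. The sequenced plasmid is 3,855 nt. That is smaller than the listed empty backbone, as expected when the donor vector's attP-flanked selection cassette is replaced by the insert during Gateway cloning.

The insert of roughly 1.1 kb was PCR amplified and is codon optimized, so it differs from the viral sequence by many synonymous changes. NSP15 is one of the mature products of the ORF1ab polyprotein, which explains why automated annotation matches it to the SARS-CoV-2 replicase polyprotein. The functional text attached to that hit describes the 2'-O-methyltransferase, a different cleavage product, and should not be read as describing this insert. The coding region is flanked by two attL sites (annotated as attL3 and attL2), so LR Clonase can transfer it directionally into attR-containing destination vectors. The record names no promoter for expressing the insert in the entry clone. rrnB T1 and T2 terminators lie upstream of the cassette, a T7 promoter lies beyond the downstream attL site, and small lacI and lacZα fragments are backbone remnants. The plasmid belongs to a collection of SARS-CoV-2 coding regions. The TEV sequence presumably allows protease removal of N-terminal fusions added by the destination vector, although the record does not say so.
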