Features (pLannotate 1.2.2; 12 found; start..end, strand, type, name):
    396..488     +  CDS            lacI (fragment): lac repressor; lacI; The lac repressor binds to the lac operator to inhibit transcription in E. coli. This inhibition can be relieved by adding lactose or isopropyl-β-D-thiogalactopyranoside (IPTG).
    543..570     -  terminator     rrnB T2 terminator: transcription terminator T2 from the E. coli rrnB gene
    702..745     +  terminator     rrnB T1 terminator: Escherichia coli rrnB; transcription terminator T1 from the E. coli rrnB gene
    792..828     -  CDS            lacZα (fragment): LacZα fragment of β-galactosidase; lacZ fragment
    845..940     +  protein_bind   attL3: mutant version of attL; recombination site for the Gateway® LR reaction LR Clonase™
    946..2004    +  CDS            rep (fragment): R1AB_SARS2 - Experimental evidence at protein level: Swiss-Prot protein existence level 1. [2'-O-methyltransferase]: Methyltransferase that mediates mRNA cap 2'-O-ribose methylation to the 5'-cap structure of viral mRNAs. N7-methyl guanosine cap is a prerequisite for binding of nsp16. Therefore plays an essential role in viral mRNAs cap methylation which is essential to evade immune system. From Severe acute respiratory syndrome coronavirus 2 (2019-nCoV) (SARS-CoV-2).
   2009..2108    -  protein_bind   attL2: mutant version of attL; recombination site for the Gateway® LR reaction LR Clonase™
   2126..2144    -  promoter       T7 promoter: promoter for bacteriophage T7 RNA polymerase
   2334..2357    +  promoter       Pc promoter (fragment): intI1 (promoter lies within the coding sequence); class 1 integron promoter
   2533..2589    +  CDS            GmR (fragment): gentamycin acetyltransferase; aacC1; confers resistance to gentamycin
   2596..3387    +  CDS            SmR: aminoglycoside adenylyltransferase (Murphy, 1985); aadA; confers resistance to spectinomycin and streptomycin
   3480..213     +  rep_origin     ori (across the origin): high-copy-number ColE1/pMB1/pBR322/pUC origin of replication
>Addgene plasmid #154413 | pDONR223 SARS-CoV2 TEV-NSP15 | addgene full sequence | sequence record 304735 | Addgene NGS Result
TACCTACAGCGTGAGCTATGAGAAAGCGCCACGCTTCCCGAAGGGAGAAAGGCGGACAGGTATCCGGTAA
GCGGCAGGGTCGGAACAGGAGAGCGCACGAGGGAGCTTCCAGGGGGAAACGCCTGGTATCTTTATAGTCC
TGTCGGGTTTCGCCACCTCTGACTTGAGCGTCGATTTTTGTGATGCTCGTCAGGGGGGCGGAGCCTATGG
AAAAACGCCAGCAACGCGGCCTTTTTACGGTTCCTGGCCTTTTGCTGGCCTTTTGCTCACATGTTCTTTC
CTGCGTTATCCCCTGATTCTGTGGATAACCGTATTACCGCCTTTGAGTGAGCTGATACCGCTCGCCGCAG
CCGAACGACCGAGCGCAGCGAGTCAGTGAGCGAGGAAGCGGAAGAGCGCCCAATACGCAAACCGCCTCTC
CCCGCGCGTTGGCCGATTCATTAATGCAGCTGGCACGACAGGTTTCCCGACTGGAAAGCGGGCAGTGAGC
GCAACGCAATTAATACGCGTACCGCTAGCCAGGAAGAGTTTGTAGAAACGCAAAAAGGCCATCCGTCAGG
ATGGCCTTCTGCTTAGTTTGATGCCTGGCAGTTTATGGCGGGCGTCCTGCCCGCCACCCTCCGGGCCGTT
GCTTCACAACGTTCAAATCCGCTCCCGGCGGATTTGTCCTACTCAGGAGAGCGTTCACCGACAAACAACA
GATAAAACGAAAGGCCCAGTCTTCCGACTGAGCCTTTCGTTTTATTTGATGCCTGGCAGTTCCCTACTCT
CGCGTTAACGCTAGCATGGATGTTTTCCCAGTCACGACGTTGTAAAACGACGGCCAGTCTTAAGCTCGGG
CCCCAAATAATGATTTTATTTTGACTGATAGTGACCTGTTCGTTGCAACAAATTGATGAGCAATGCTTTT
TTATAATGCCAACTTTGTACAAAAAAGTTGGCGAAAACCTGTACTTCCAAGGCATGTCTCTGGAGAACGT
GGCCTTCAACGTGGTGAACAAGGGTCACTTCGACGGTCAGCAGGGCGAAGTGCCTGTGAGCATCATCAAC
AACACCGTGTACACCAAGGTGGACGGCGTGGACGTGGAGCTGTTCGAAAACAAGACCACCCTGCCAGTGA
ACGTGGCCTTCGAGCTGTGGGCTAAGCGCAACATCAAGCCCGTGCCTGAAGTGAAGATCCTGAACAACCT
GGGAGTGGACATCGCCGCTAACACCGTGATCTGGGACTACAAGAGGGACGCCCCCGCTCACATCAGCACC
ATCGGCGTGTGCTCCATGACCGACATCGCCAAGAAGCCTACCGAGACCATCTGCGCTCCACTGACCGTGT
TCTTCGACGGAAGAGTGGACGGTCAGGTGGACCTGTTCCGCAACGCTAGGAACGGCGTGCTGATCACCGA
GGGCTCTGTGAAGGGACTGCAGCCAAGCGTGGGACCCAAGCAGGCCTCCCTGAACGGTGTGACCCTGATC
GGCGAAGCTGTGAAGACCCAGTTCAACTACTACAAGAAGGTGGACGGCGTGGTGCAGCAGCTGCCAGAGA
CCTACTTCACCCAGTCTAGAAACCTGCAGGAATTCAAGCCCCGTAGCCAGATGGAGATCGACTTCCTGGA
ACTGGCCATGGACGAGTTCATCGAAAGATACAAGCTGGAGGGATACGCTTTCGAACACATCGTGTACGGT
GACTTCTCTCACAGCCAGCTGGGCGGACTGCACCTGCTGATCGGTCTGGCCAAGCGTTTCAAGGAGTCCC
CCTTCGAGCTGGAAGACTTCATCCCTATGGACTCTACCGTGAAGAACTACTTCATCACCGACGCTCAGAC
CGGAAGCTCCAAGTGCGTGTGCAGCGTGATCGACCTGCTGCTGGACGACTTCGTGGAGATCATCAAGTCC
CAGGACCTGTCCGTGGTGTCTAAGGTGGTGAAGGTGACCATCGACTACACCGAGATCTCCTTCATGCTGT
GGTGCAAGGACGGCCACGTGGAAACCTTCTACCCTAAGCTGCAGTAATACCCAACTTTCTTGTACAAAGT
TGGCATTATAAGAAAGCATTGCTTATCAATTTGTTGCAACGAACAGGTCACTATCAGTCAAAATAAAATC
ATTATTTGCCATCCAGCTGATATCCCCTATAGTGAGTCGTATTACATGGTCATAGCTGTTTCCTGGCAGC
TCTGGCCCGTGTCTCAAAATCTCTGATGTTACATTGCACAAGATAAAAATATATCATCATGCCTCCTCTA
GACCAGCCAGGACAGAAATGCCTCGACTTCGCTGCTACCCAAGGTTGCCGGGTGACGCACACCGTGGAAA
CGGATGAAGGCACGAACCCAGTGGACATAAGCCTGTTCGGTTCGTAAGCTGTAATGCAAGTAGCGTATGC
GCTCACGCAACTGGTCCAGAACCTTGACCGAACGCAGCGGTGGTAACGGCGCAGTGGCGGTTTTCATGGC
TTGTTATGACTGTTTTTTTGGGGTACAGTCTATGCCTCGGGCATCCAAGCAGCAAGCGCGTTACGCCGTG
GGTCGATGTTTGATGTTATGGAGCAGCAACGATGTTACGCAGCAGGGCAGTCGCCCTAAAACAAAGTTAA
ACATTATGAGGGAAGCGGTGATCGCCGAAGTATCGACTCAACTATCAGAGGTAGTTGGCGTCATCGAGCG
CCATCTCGAACCGACGTTGCTGGCCGTACATTTGTACGGCTCCGCAGTGGATGGCGGCCTGAAGCCACAC
AGTGATATTGATTTGCTGGTTACGGTGACCGTAAGGCTTGATGAAACAACGCGGCGAGCTTTGATCAACG
ACCTTTTGGAAACTTCGGCTTCCCCTGGAGAGAGCGAGATTCTCCGCGCTGTAGAAGTCACCATTGTTGT
GCACGACGACATCATTCCGTGGCGTTATCCAGCTAAGCGCGAACTGCAATTTGGAGAATGGCAGCGCAAT
GACATTCTTGCAGGTATCTTCGAGCCAGCCACGATCGACATTGATCTGGCTATCTTGCTGACAAAAGCAA
GAGAACATAGCGTTGCCTTGGTAGGTCCAGCGGCGGAGGAACTCTTTGATCCGGTTCCTGAACAGGATCT
ATTTGAGGCGCTAAATGAAACCTTAACGCTATGGAACTCGCCGCCCGACTGGGCTGGCGATGAGCGAAAT
GTAGTGCTTACGTTGTCCCGCATTTGGTACAGCGCAGTAACCGGCAAAATCGCGCCGAAGGATGTCGCTG
CCGACTGGGCAATGGAGCGCCTGCCGGCCCAGTATCAGCCCGTCATACTTGAAGCTAGACAGGCTTATCT
TGGACAAGAAGAAGATCGCTTGGCCTCGCGCGCAGATCAGTTGGAAGAATTTGTCCACTACGTGAAAGGC
GAGATCACCAAGGTAGTCGGCAAATAACCCTCGAGCCACCCATGACCAAAATCCCTTAACGTGAGTTACG
CGTCGTTCCACTGAGCGTCAGACCCCGTAGAAAAGATCAAAGGATCTTCTTGAGATCCTTTTTTTCTGCG
CGTAATCTGCTGCTTGCAAACAAAAAAACCACCGCTACCAGCGGTGGTTTGTTTGCCGGATCAAGAGCTA
CCAACTCTTTTTCCGAAGGTAACTGGCTTCAGCAGAGCGCAGATACCAAATACTGTTCTTCTAGTGTAGC
CGTAGTTAGGCCACCACTTCAAGAACTCTGTAGCACCGCCTACATACCTCGCTCTGCTAATCCTGTTACC
AGTGGCTGCTGCCAGTGGCGATAAGTCGTGTCTTACCGGGTTGGACTCAAGACGATAGTTACCGGATAAG
GCGCAGCGGTCGGGCTGAACGGGGGGTTCGTGCACACAGCCCAGCTTGGAGCGAACGACCTACACCGAAC
TGAGA
