>Addgene plasmid #154413 | pDONR223 SARS-CoV2 TEV-NSP15 | depositor partial sequence | sequence record 298882 | Inserted CDS with stop codon
GAAAACCTGTACTTCCAAGGCATGTCTCTGGAGAACGTGGCCTTCAACGTGGTGAACAAGGGTCACTTCG
ACGGTCAGCAGGGCGAAGTGCCTGTGAGCATCATCAACAACACCGTGTACACCAAGGTGGACGGCGTGGA
CGTGGAGCTGTTCGAAAACAAGACCACCCTGCCAGTGAACGTGGCCTTCGAGCTGTGGGCTAAGCGCAAC
ATCAAGCCCGTGCCTGAAGTGAAGATCCTGAACAACCTGGGAGTGGACATCGCCGCTAACACCGTGATCT
GGGACTACAAGAGGGACGCCCCCGCTCACATCAGCACCATCGGCGTGTGCTCCATGACCGACATCGCCAA
GAAGCCTACCGAGACCATCTGCGCTCCACTGACCGTGTTCTTCGACGGAAGAGTGGACGGTCAGGTGGAC
CTGTTCCGCAACGCTAGGAACGGCGTGCTGATCACCGAGGGCTCTGTGAAGGGACTGCAGCCAAGCGTGG
GACCCAAGCAGGCCTCCCTGAACGGTGTGACCCTGATCGGCGAAGCTGTGAAGACCCAGTTCAACTACTA
CAAGAAGGTGGACGGCGTGGTGCAGCAGCTGCCAGAGACCTACTTCACCCAGTCTAGAAACCTGCAGGAA
TTCAAGCCCCGTAGCCAGATGGAGATCGACTTCCTGGAACTGGCCATGGACGAGTTCATCGAAAGATACA
AGCTGGAGGGATACGCTTTCGAACACATCGTGTACGGTGACTTCTCTCACAGCCAGCTGGGCGGACTGCA
CCTGCTGATCGGTCTGGCCAAGCGTTTCAAGGAGTCCCCCTTCGAGCTGGAAGACTTCATCCCTATGGAC
TCTACCGTGAAGAACTACTTCATCACCGACGCTCAGACCGGAAGCTCCAAGTGCGTGTGCAGCGTGATCG
ACCTGCTGCTGGACGACTTCGTGGAGATCATCAAGTCCCAGGACCTGTCCGTGGTGTCTAAGGTGGTGAA
GGTGACCATCGACTACACCGAGATCTCCTTCATGCTGTGGTGCAAGGACGGCCACGTGGAAACCTTCTAC
CCTAAGCTGCAGTAA
